>Addgene plasmid #188704 | pLV hUbC-Cas9-P2A-Puro_NFATC2-sgRNA | addgene full sequence | sequence record 370654 | Addgene NGS Result
TGATGCGGTTTTGGCAGTACATCAATGGGCGTGGATAGCGGTTTGACTCACGGGGATTTCCAAGTCTCCA
CCCCATTGACGTCAATGGGAGTTTGTTTTGGCACCAAAATCAACGGGACTTTCCAAAATGTCGTAACAAC
TCCGCCCCATTGACGCAAATGGGCGGTAGGCGTGTACGGTGGGAGGTCTATATAAGCAGCGCGTTTTGCC
TGTACTGGGTCTCTCTGGTTAGACCAGATCTGAGCCTGGGAGCTCTCTGGCTAACTAGGGAACCCACTGC
TTAAGCCTCAATAAAGCTTGCCTTGAGTGCTTCAAGTAGTGTGTGCCCGTCTGTTGTGTGACTCTGGTAA
CTAGAGATCCCTCAGACCCTTTTAGTCAGTGTGGAAAATCTCTAGCAGTGGCGCCCGAACAGGGACTTGA
AAGCGAAAGGGAAACCAGAGGAGCTCTCTCGACGCAGGACTCGGCTTGCTGAAGCGCGCACGGCAAGAGG
CGAGGGGCGGCGACTGGTGAGTACGCCAAAAATTTTGACTAGCGGAGGCTAGAAGGAGAGAGATGGGTGC
GAGAGCGTCAGTATTAAGCGGGGGAGAATTAGATCGCGATGGGAAAAAATTCGGTTAAGGCCAGGGGGAA
AGAAAAAATATAAATTAAAACATATAGTATGGGCAAGCAGGGAGCTAGAACGATTCGCAGTTAATCCTGG
CCTGTTAGAAACATCAGAAGGCTGTAGACAAATACTGGGACAGCTACAACCATCCCTTCAGACAGGATCA
GAAGAACTTAGATCATTATATAATACAGTAGCAACCCTCTATTGTGTGCATCAAAGGATAGAGATAAAAG
ACACCAAGGAAGCTTTAGACAAGATAGAGGAAGAGCAAAACAAAAGTAAGACCACCGCACAGCAAGCGGC
CGCTGATCTTCAGACCTGGAGGAGGAGATATGAGGGACAATTGGAGAAGTGAATTATATAAATATAAAGT
AGTAAAAATTGAACCATTAGGAGTAGCACCCACCAAGGCAAAGAGAAGAGTGGTGCAGAGAGAAAAAAGA
GCAGTGGGAATAGGAGCTTTGTTCCTTGGGTTCTTGGGAGCAGCAGGAAGCACTATGGGCGCAGCGTCAA
TGACGCTGACGGTACAGGCCAGACAATTATTGTCTGGTATAGTGCAGCAGCAGAACAATTTGCTGAGGGC
TATTGAGGCGCAACAGCATCTGTTGCAACTCACAGTCTGGGGCATCAAGCAGCTCCAGGCAAGAATCCTG
GCTGTGGAAAGATACCTAAAGGATCAACAGCTCCTGGGGATTTGGGGTTGCTCTGGAAAACTCATTTGCA
CCACTGCTGTGCCTTGGAATGCTAGTTGGAGTAATAAATCTCTGGAACAGATTTGGAATCACACGACCTG
GATGGAGTGGGACAGAGAAATTAACAATTACACAAGCTTAATACACTCCTTAATTGAAGAATCGCAAAAC
CAGCAAGAAAAGAATGAACAAGAATTATTGGAATTAGATAAATGGGCAAGTTTGTGGAATTGGTTTAACA
TAACAAATTGGCTGTGGTATATAAAATTATTCATAATGATAGTAGGAGGCTTGGTAGGTTTAAGAATAGT
TTTTGCTGTACTTTCTATAGTGAATAGAGTTAGGCAGGGATATTCACCATTATCGTTTCAGACCCACCTC
CCAACCCCGAGGGGACCCGACAGGCCCGAAGGAATAGAAGAAGAAGGTGGAGAGAGAGACAGAGACAGAT
CCATTCGATTAGTGAACGGATCGGCACTGCGTGCGCCAATTCTGCAGACAAATGGCAGTATTCATCCACA
ATTTTAAAAGAAAAGGGGGGATTGGGGGGTACAGTGCAGGGGAAAGAATAGTAGACATAATAGCAACAGA
CATACAAACTAAAGAATTACAAAAACAAATTACAAAAATTCAAAATTTTCGGGTTTATTACAGGGACAGC
AGAGATCCAGTTTGGTTAATTAAATAACTTCGTATAGCATACATTATACGAAGTTATGATAGATCCGACG
CCGCCATCTCTAGGCCCGCGCCGGCCCCCTCGCACAGACTTGTGGGAGAAGCTCGGCTACTCCCCTGCCC
CGGTTAATTTGCATATAATATTTCCTAGTAACTATAGAGGCTTAATGTGCGATAAAAGACAGATAATCTG
TTCTTTTTAATACTAGCTACATTTTACATGATAGGCTTGGATTTCTATAAGAGATACAAATACTAAATTA
TTATTTTAAAAAACAGCACAAAAGGAAACTCACCCTAACTGTAAAGTAATTGTGTGTTTTGAGACTATAA
ATATCCCTTGGAGAAAAGCCTTGTTTGGCTTGGCACCAGGCGATGGTTTTAGAGCTAGAAATAGCAAGTT
AAAATAAGGCTAGTCCGTTATCAACTTGAAAAAGTGGCACCGAGTCGGTGCTTTTTTTGTACGCTCAGCG
GAGAAAAAAAGCACCGACTCGGTGCCACTTTTTCAAGTTGATAACGGACTAGCCTTATTTTAACTTGCTA
TTTCTAGCTCTAAAACTGACCCCTCGCCGGTGTCCGGTGTTTCGTCCTTTCCACAAGATATATAAAGCCA
AGAAATCGAAATACTTTCAAGTTACGGTAAGCATATGATAGTCCATTTTAAAACATAATTTTAAAACTGC
AAACTACCCAAGAAATTATTACTTTCTACGTCACGTATTTTGTACTAATATCTTTGTGTTTACAGTCAAA
TTAATTCCAATTATCTCTCTAACAGCCTTGTATCGTATATGCAAATATGAAGGAATCATGGGAAATAGGC
CCTCTTCCTGCCCGACCTTGGATCGATCCGCCTGAACGCTGACGTCATCAACCCGCTCCAAGGAATCGCG
GGCCCAGTGTCACTAGGCGGGAACACCCAGCGCGCGTGCGCCCTGGCAGGAAGATGGCTGTGAGGGACAG
GGGAGTGGCGCCCTGCAATATTTGCATGTCGCTATGTGTTCTGGGAAATCACCATAAACGTGAAATGTCT
TTGGATTTGGGAATCTTATAAGTTCTGTATGAGACCACTCTTTCCCAGGCCGGGTAGATGTGGCGGTTTT
AGAGCTAGAAATAGCAAGTTAAAATAAGGCTAGTCCGTTATCAACTTGAAAAAGTGGCACCGAGTCGGTG
CTTTTTTTGGTCATCAGTCCGAGAAAAAAAGCACCGACTCGGTGCCACTTTTTCAAGTTGATAACGGACT
AGCCTTATTTTAACTTGCTATTTCTAGCTCTAAAACACAAGGCGAGTCCGTGGCCGAGGTACCCAAGCGG
CGCACAAGCTATATAAACCTGAAGGAAGTCTCAACTTTACACTTAGGTCAAGTTGCTTATCGTACTAGAG
CTTCAGCAGGAAATTTAACTAAAATCTAATTTAACCAGCATAGCAAATATCATTTATTCCCAAAATGCTA
AAGTTTGAGATAAACGGACTTGATTTCCGGCTGTTTTGACACTATCCAGAATGCCTTGCAGATGGGTGGG
GCATGCTAAATACTGCAGACAATTAATTAACCCGTGTCGGCTCCAGATCTGGCCTCCGCGCCGGGTTTTG
GCGCCTCCCGCGGGCGCCCCCCTCCTCACGGCGAGCGCTGCCACGTCAGACGAAGGGCGCAGCGAGCGTC
CTGATCCTTCCGCCCGGACGCTCAGGACAGCGGCCCGCTGCTCATAAGACTCGGCCTTAGAACCCCAGTA
TCAGCAGAAGGACATTTTAGGACGGGACTTGGGTGACTCTAGGGCACTGGTTTTCTTTCCAGAGAGCGGA
ACAGGCGAGGAAAAGTAGTCCCTTCTCGGCGATTCTGCGGAGGGATCTCCGTGGGGCGGTGAACGCCGAT
GATTATATAAGGACGCGCCGGGTGTGGCACAGCTAGTTCCGTCGCAGCCGGGATTTGGGTCGCGGTTCTT
GTTTGTGGATCGCTGTGATCGTCACTTGGTGAGTAGCGGGCTGCTGGGCTGGCCGGGGCTTTCGTGGCCG
CCGGGCCGCTCGGTGGGACGGAAGCGTGTGGAGAGACCGCCAAGGGCTGTAGTCTGGGTCCGCGAGCAAG
GTTGCCCTGAACTGGGGGTTGGGGGGAGCGCAGCAAAATGGCGGCTGTTCCCGAGTCTTGAATGGAAGAC
GCTTGTGAGGCGGGCTGTGAGGTCGTTGAAACAAGGTGGGGGGCATGGTGGGCGGCAAGAACCCAAGGTC
TTGAGGCCTTCGCTAATGCGGGAAAGCTCTTATTCGGGTGAGATGGGCTGGGGCACCATCTGGGGACCCT
GACGTGAAGTTTGTCACTGACTGGAGAACTCGGTTTGTCGTCTGTTGCGGGGGCGGCAGTTATGGCGGTG
CCGTTGGGCAGTGCACCCGTACCTTTGGGAGCGCGCGCCCTCGTCGTGTCGTGACGTCACCCGTTCTGTT
GGCTTATAATGCAGGGTGGGGCCACCTGCCGGTAGGTGTGCGGTAGGCTTTTCTCCGTCGCAGGACGCAG
GGTTCGGGCCTAGGGTAGGCTCTCCTGAATCGACAGGCGCCGGACCTCTGGTGAGGGGAGGGATAAGTGA
GGCGTCAGTTTCTTTGGTCGGTTTTATGTACCTATCTTCTTAAGTAGCTGAAGCTCCGGTTTTGAACTAT
GCGCTCGGGGTTGGCGAGTGTGTTTTGTGAAGTTTTTTAGGCACCTTTTGAAATGTAATCATTTGGGTCA
ATATGTAATTTTCAGTGTTAGACTAGTAAATTGTCCGCTAAATTCTGGCCGTTTTTGGCTTTTTTGTTAG
ACGAAGCTTGGGCTGCAGGTCGACTCTAGAGCGCTGCCACCATGGACAAGAAGTACAGCATCGGCCTGGA
CATCGGCACCAACTCTGTGGGCTGGGCCGTGATCACCGACGAGTACAAGGTGCCCAGCAAGAAATTCAAG
GTGCTGGGCAACACCGACCGGCACAGCATCAAGAAGAACCTGATCGGAGCCCTGCTGTTCGACAGCGGCG
AAACAGCCGAGGCCACCCGGCTGAAGAGAACCGCCAGAAGAAGATACACCAGACGGAAGAACCGGATCTG
CTATCTGCAAGAGATCTTCAGCAACGAGATGGCCAAGGTGGACGACAGCTTCTTCCACAGACTGGAAGAG
TCCTTCCTGGTGGAAGAGGATAAGAAGCACGAGCGGCACCCCATCTTCGGCAACATCGTGGACGAGGTGG
CCTACCACGAGAAGTACCCCACCATCTACCACCTGAGAAAGAAACTGGTGGACAGCACCGACAAGGCCGA
CCTGCGGCTGATCTATCTGGCCCTGGCCCACATGATCAAGTTCCGGGGCCACTTCCTGATCGAGGGCGAC
CTGAACCCCGACAACAGCGACGTGGACAAGCTGTTCATCCAGCTGGTGCAGACCTACAACCAGCTGTTCG
AGGAAAACCCCATCAACGCCAGCGGCGTGGACGCCAAGGCCATCCTGTCTGCCAGACTGAGCAAGAGCAG
ACGGCTGGAAAATCTGATCGCCCAGCTGCCCGGCGAGAAGAAGAATGGCCTGTTCGGAAACCTGATTGCC
CTGAGCCTGGGCCTGACCCCCAACTTCAAGAGCAACTTCGACCTGGCCGAGGATGCCAAACTGCAGCTGA
GCAAGGACACCTACGACGACGACCTGGACAACCTGCTGGCCCAGATCGGCGACCAGTACGCCGACCTGTT
TCTGGCCGCCAAGAACCTGTCCGACGCCATCCTGCTGAGCGACATCCTGAGAGTGAACACCGAGATCACC
AAGGCCCCCCTGAGCGCCTCTATGATCAAGAGATACGACGAGCACCACCAGGACCTGACCCTGCTGAAAG
CTCTCGTGCGGCAGCAGCTGCCTGAGAAGTACAAAGAGATTTTCTTCGACCAGAGCAAGAACGGCTACGC
CGGCTACATTGACGGCGGAGCCAGCCAGGAAGAGTTCTACAAGTTCATCAAGCCCATCCTGGAAAAGATG
GACGGCACCGAGGAACTGCTCGTGAAGCTGAACAGAGAGGACCTGCTGCGGAAGCAGCGGACCTTCGACA
ACGGCAGCATCCCCCACCAGATCCACCTGGGAGAGCTGCACGCCATTCTGCGGCGGCAGGAAGATTTTTA
CCCATTCCTGAAGGACAACCGGGAAAAGATCGAGAAGATCCTGACCTTCCGCATCCCCTACTACGTGGGC
CCTCTGGCCAGGGGAAACAGCAGATTCGCCTGGATGACCAGAAAGAGCGAGGAAACCATCACCCCCTGGA
ACTTCGAGGAAGTGGTGGACAAGGGCGCTTCCGCCCAGAGCTTCATCGAGCGGATGACCAACTTCGATAA
GAACCTGCCCAACGAGAAGGTGCTGCCCAAGCACAGCCTGCTGTACGAGTACTTCACCGTGTATAACGAG
CTGACCAAAGTGAAATACGTGACCGAGGGAATGAGAAAGCCCGCCTTCCTGAGCGGCGAGCAGAAAAAGG
CCATCGTGGACCTGCTGTTCAAGACCAACCGGAAAGTGACCGTGAAGCAGCTGAAAGAGGACTACTTCAA
GAAAATCGAGTGCTTCGACTCCGTGGAAATCTCCGGCGTGGAAGATCGGTTCAACGCCTCCCTGGGCACA
TACCACGATCTGCTGAAAATTATCAAGGACAAGGACTTCCTGGACAATGAGGAAAACGAGGACATTCTGG
AAGATATCGTGCTGACCCTGACACTGTTTGAGGACAGAGAGATGATCGAGGAACGGCTGAAAACCTATGC
CCACCTGTTCGACGACAAAGTGATGAAGCAGCTGAAGCGGCGGAGATACACCGGCTGGGGCAGGCTGAGC
CGGAAGCTGATCAACGGCATCCGGGACAAGCAGTCCGGCAAGACAATCCTGGATTTCCTGAAGTCCGACG
GCTTCGCCAACAGAAACTTCATGCAGCTGATCCACGACGACAGCCTGACCTTTAAAGAGGACATCCAGAA
AGCCCAGGTGTCCGGCCAGGGCGATAGCCTGCACGAGCACATTGCCAATCTGGCCGGCAGCCCCGCCATT
AAGAAGGGCATCCTGCAGACAGTGAAGGTGGTGGACGAGCTCGTGAAAGTGATGGGCCGGCACAAGCCCG
AGAACATCGTGATCGAAATGGCCAGAGAGAACCAGACCACCCAGAAGGGACAGAAGAACAGCCGCGAGAG
AATGAAGCGGATCGAAGAGGGCATCAAAGAGCTGGGCAGCCAGATCCTGAAAGAACACCCCGTGGAAAAC
ACCCAGCTGCAGAACGAGAAGCTGTACCTGTACTACCTGCAGAATGGGCGGGATATGTACGTGGACCAGG
AACTGGACATCAACCGGCTGTCCGACTACGATGTGGACCATATCGTGCCTCAGAGCTTTCTGAAGGACGA
CTCCATCGACAACAAGGTGCTGACCAGAAGCGACAAGAACCGGGGCAAGAGCGACAACGTGCCCTCCGAA
GAGGTCGTGAAGAAGATGAAGAACTACTGGCGGCAGCTGCTGAACGCCAAGCTGATTACCCAGAGAAAGT
TCGACAATCTGACCAAGGCCGAGAGAGGCGGCCTGAGCGAACTGGATAAGGCCGGCTTCATCAAGAGACA
GCTGGTGGAAACCCGGCAGATCACAAAGCACGTGGCACAGATCCTGGACTCCCGGATGAACACTAAGTAC
GACGAGAATGACAAGCTGATCCGGGAAGTGAAAGTGATCACCCTGAAGTCCAAGCTGGTGTCCGATTTCC
GGAAGGATTTCCAGTTTTACAAAGTGCGCGAGATCAACAACTACCACCACGCCCACGACGCCTACCTGAA
CGCCGTCGTGGGAACCGCCCTGATCAAAAAGTACCCTAAGCTGGAAAGCGAGTTCGTGTACGGCGACTAC
AAGGTGTACGACGTGCGGAAGATGATCGCCAAGAGCGAGCAGGAAATCGGCAAGGCTACCGCCAAGTACT
TCTTCTACAGCAACATCATGAACTTTTTCAAGACCGAGATTACCCTGGCCAACGGCGAGATCCGGAAGCG
GCCTCTGATCGAGACAAACGGCGAAACCGGGGAGATCGTGTGGGATAAGGGCCGGGATTTTGCCACCGTG
CGGAAAGTGCTGAGCATGCCCCAAGTGAATATCGTGAAAAAGACCGAGGTGCAGACAGGCGGCTTCAGCA
AAGAGTCTATCCTGCCCAAGAGGAACAGCGATAAGCTGATCGCCAGAAAGAAGGACTGGGACCCTAAGAA
GTACGGCGGCTTCGACAGCCCCACCGTGGCCTATTCTGTGCTGGTGGTGGCCAAAGTGGAAAAGGGCAAG
TCCAAGAAACTGAAGAGTGTGAAAGAGCTGCTGGGGATCACCATCATGGAAAGAAGCAGCTTCGAGAAGA
ATCCCATCGACTTTCTGGAAGCCAAGGGCTACAAAGAAGTGAAAAAGGACCTGATCATCAAGCTGCCTAA
GTACTCCCTGTTCGAGCTGGAAAACGGCCGGAAGAGAATGCTGGCCTCTGCCGGCGAACTGCAGAAGGGA
AACGAACTGGCCCTGCCCTCCAAATATGTGAACTTCCTGTACCTGGCCAGCCACTATGAGAAGCTGAAGG
GCTCCCCCGAGGATAATGAGCAGAAACAGCTGTTTGTGGAACAGCACAAGCACTACCTGGACGAGATCAT
CGAGCAGATCAGCGAGTTCTCCAAGAGAGTGATCCTGGCCGACGCTAATCTGGACAAAGTGCTGTCCGCC
TACAACAAGCACCGGGATAAGCCCATCAGAGAGCAGGCCGAGAATATCATCCACCTGTTTACCCTGACCA
ATCTGGGAGCCCCTGCCGCCTTCAAGTACTTTGACACCACCATCGACCGGAAGAGGTACACCAGCACCAA
AGAGGTGCTGGACGCCACCCTGATCCACCAGAGCATCACCGGCCTGTACGAGACACGGATCGACCTGTCT
CAGCTGGGAGGCGACAAGCGACCTGCCGCCACAAAGAAGGCTGGACAGGCTAAGAAGAAGAAAGATTACA
AAGACGATGACGATAAGGGATCCGGCGCAACAAACTTCTCTCTGCTGAAACAAGCCGGAGATGTCGAAGA
GAATCCTGGACCGACCGAGTACAAGCCCACGGTGCGCCTCGCCACCCGCGACGACGTCCCCAGGGCCGTA
CGCACCCTCGCCGCCGCGTTCGCCGACTACCCCGCCACGCGCCACACCGTCGATCCGGACCGCCACATCG
AGCGGGTCACCGAGCTGCAAGAACTCTTCCTCACGCGCGTCGGGCTCGACATCGGCAAGGTGTGGGTCGC
GGACGACGGCGCCGCGGTGGCGGTCTGGACCACGCCGGAGAGCGTCGAAGCGGGGGCGGTGTTCGCCGAG
ATCGGCCCGCGCATGGCCGAGTTGAGCGGTTCCCGGCTGGCCGCGCAGCAACAGATGGAAGGCCTCCTGG
CGCCGCACCGGCCCAAGGAGCCCGCGTGGTTCCTGGCCACCGTCGGAGTCTCGCCCGACCACCAGGGCAA
GGGTCTGGGCAGCGCCGTCGTGCTCCCCGGAGTGGAGGCGGCCGAGCGCGCCGGGGTGCCCGCCTTCCTG
GAGACCTCCGCGCCCCGCAACCTCCCCTTCTACGAGCGGCTCGGCTTCACCGTCACCGCCGACGTCGAGG
TGCCCGAAGGACCGCGCACCTGGTGCATGACCCGCAAGCCCGGTGCCTGAACGCGTTAAGTCGACAATCA
ACCTCTGGATTACAAAATTTGTGAAAGATTGACTGGTATTCTTAACTATGTTGCTCCTTTTACGCTATGT
GGATACGCTGCTTTAATGCCTTTGTATCATGCTATTGCTTCCCGTATGGCTTTCATTTTCTCCTCCTTGT
ATAAATCCTGGTTGCTGTCTCTTTATGAGGAGTTGTGGCCCGTTGTCAGGCAACGTGGCGTGGTGTGCAC
TGTGTTTGCTGACGCAACCCCCACTGGTTGGGGCATTGCCACCACCTGTCAGCTCCTTTCCGGGACTTTC
GCTTTCCCCCTCCCTATTGCCACGGCGGAACTCATCGCCGCCTGCCTTGCCCGCTGCTGGACAGGGGCTC
GGCTGTTGGGCACTGACAATTCCGTGGTGTTGTCGGGGAAATCATCGTCCTTTCCTTGGCTGCTCGCCTG
TGTTGCCACCTGGATTCTGCGCGGGACGTCCTTCTGCTACGTCCCTTCGGCCCTCAATCCAGCGGACCTT
CCTTCCCGCGGCCTGCTGCCGGCTCTGCGGCCTCTTCCGCGTCTTCGCCTTCGCCCTCAGACGAGTCGGA
TCTCCCTTTGGGCCGCCTCCCCGCGTCGACTTTAAGACCAATGACTTACAAGGCAGCTGTAGATCTTAGC
CACTTTTTAAAAGAAAAGGGGGGACTGGAAGGGCTAATTCACTCCCAACGAAGACAAGATCTGCTTTTTG
CTTGTACTGGGTCTCTCTGGTTAGACCAGATCTGAGCCTGGGAGCTCTCTGGCTAACTAGGGAACCCACT
GCTTAAGCCTCAATAAAGCTTGCCTTGAGTGCTTCAAGTAGTGTGTGCCCGTCTGTTGTGTGACTCTGGT
AACTAGAGATCCCTCAGACCCTTTTAGTCAGTGTGGAAAATCTCTAGCAGGGCCCGTTTAAACCCGCTGA
TCAGCCTCGACTGTGCCTTCTAGTTGCCAGCCATCTGTTGTTTGCCCCTCCCCCGTGCCTTCCTTGACCC
TGGAAGGTGCCACTCCCACTGTCCTTTCCTAATAAAATGAGGAAATTGCATCGCATTGTCTGAGTAGGTG
TCATTCTATTCTGGGGGGTGGGGTGGGGCAGGACAGCAAGGGGGAGGATTGGGAAGACAATAGCAGGCAT
GCTGGGGATGCGGTGGGCTCTATGGCTTCTGAGGCGGAAAGAACCAGCTGGGGCTCTAGGGGGTATCCCC
[124 nt withheld, positions 10851-10974]
C
[91 nt withheld, positions 10976-11066]
A
[49 nt withheld, positions 11068-11116]
CCTTTGACGTTGGAGTCCACGTTCTTT
[37 nt withheld, positions 11144-11180]
ACCCTATCTCGGTCTATTCTTTTGATTTATAAGGGATTTTGCCGATTTCGGCCTATTGGTTAAAAAATGA
GCTGATTTAACAAAAATTTAACGCGAATTAATTCTGTGGAATGTGTGTCAGTTAGGGTGTGGAAAGTCCC
CAGGCTCCCCAGCAGGCAGAAGTATGCAAAGCATGCATCTCAATTAGTCAGCAACCAGGTGTGGAAAGTC
CCCAGGCTCCCCAGCAGGCAGAAGTATGCAAAGCATGCATCTCAATTAGTCAGCAACCATAGTCCCGCCC
CTAACTCCGCCCATCCCGCCCCTAACTCCGCCCAGTTCCGCCCATTCTCCGCCCCATGGCTGACTAATTT
TTTTTATTTATGCAGAGGCCGAGGCCGCCTCTGCCTCTGAGCTATTCCAGAAGTAGTGAGGAGGCTTTTT
TGGAGGCCTAGGCTTTTGCAAAAAGCTCCCGGGAGCTTGTATATCCATTTTCGGATCTGATCAGCACGTG
TTGACAATTAATCATCGGCATAGTATATCGGCATAGTATAATACGACAAGGTGAGGAACTAAACCATGGC
CAAGTTGACCAGTGCCGTTCCGGTGCTCACCGCGCGCGACGTCGCCGGAGCGGTCGAGTTCTGGACCGAC
CGGCTCGGGTTCTCCCGGGACTTCGTGGAGGACGACTTCGCCGGTGTGGTCCGGGACGACGTGACCCTGT
TCATCAGCGCGGTCCAGGACCAGGTGGTGCCGGACAACACCCTGGCCTGGGTGTGGGTGCGCGGCCTGGA
CGAGCTGTACGCCGAGTGGTCGGAGGTCGTGTCCACGAACTTCCGGGACGCCTCCGGGCCGGCCATGACC
GAGATCGGCGAGCAGCCGTGGGGGCGGGAGTTCGCCCTGCGCGACCCGGCCGGCAACTGCGTGCACTTCG
TGGCCGAGGAGCAGGACTGACACGTGCTACGAGATTTCGATTCCACCGCCGCCTTCTATGAAAGGTTGGG
CTTCGGAATCGTTTTCCGGGACGCCGGCTGGATGATCCTCCAGCGCGGGGATCTCATGCTGGAGTTCTTC
GCCCACCCCAACTTGTTTATTGCAGCTTATAATGGTTACAAATAAAGCAATAGCATCACAAATTTCACAA
ATAAAGCATTTTTTTCACTGCATTCTAGTTGTGGTTTGTCCAAACTCATCAATGTATCTTATCATGTCTG
TATACCGTCGACCTCTAGCTAGAGCTTGGCGTAATCATGGTCATAGCTGTTTCCTGTGTGAAATTGTTAT
CCGCTCACAATTCCACACAACATACGAGCCGGAAGCATAAAGTGTAAAGCCTGGGGTGCCTAATGAGTGA
GCTAACTCACATTAATTGCGTTGCGCTCACTGCCCGCTTTCCAGTCGGGAAACCTGTCGTGCCAGCTGCA
TTAATGAATCGGCCAACGCGCGGGGAGAGGCGGTTTGCGTATTGGGCGCTCTTCCGCTTCCTCGCTCACT
GACTCGCTGCGCTCGGTCGTTCGGCTGCGGCGAGCGGTATCAGCTCACTCAAAGGCGGTAATACGGTTAT
CCACAGAATCAGGGGATAACGCAGGAAAGAACATGTGAGCAAAAGGCCAGCAAAAGGCCAGGAACCGTAA
AAAGGCCGCGTTGCTGGCGTTTTTCCATAGGCTCCGCCCCCCTGACGAGCATCACAAAAATCGACGCTCA
AGTCAGAGGTGGCGAAACCCGACAGGACTATAAAGATACCAGGCGTTTCCCCCTGGAAGCTCCCTCGTGC
GCTCTCCTGTTCCGACCCTGCCGCTTACCGGATACCTGTCCGCCTTTCTCCCTTCGGGAAGCGTGGCGCT
TTCTCATAGCTCACGCTGTAGGTATCTCAGTTCGGTGTAGGTCGTTCGCTCCAAGCTGGGCTGTGTGCAC
GAACCCCCCGTTCAGCCCGACCGCTGCGCCTTATCCGGTAACTATCGTCTTGAGTCCAACCCGGTAAGAC
ACGACTTATCGCCACTGGCAGCAGCCACTGGTAACAGGATTAGCAGAGCGAGGTATGTAGGCGGTGCTAC
AGAGTTCTTGAAGTGGTGGCCTAACTACGGCTACACTAGAAGAACAGTATTTGGTATCTGCGCTCTGCTG
AAGCCAGTTACCTTCGGAAAAAGAGTTGGTAGCTCTTGATCCGGCAAACAAACCACCGCTGGTAGCGGTG
GTTTTTTTGTTTGCAAGCAGCAGATTACGCGCAGAAAAAAAGGATCTCAAGAAGATCCTTTGATCTTTTC
TACGGGGTCTGACGCTCAGTGGAACGAAAACTCACGTTAAGGGATTTTGGTCATGAGATTATCAAAAAGG
ATCTTCACCTAGATCCTTTTAAATTAAAAATGAAGTTTTAAATCAATCTAAAGTATATATGAGTAAACTT
GGTCTGACAGTTACCAATGCTTAATCAGTGAGGCACCTATCTCAGCGATCTGTCTATTTCGTTCATCCAT
AGTTGCCTGACTCCCCGTCGTGTAGATAACTACGATACGGGAGGGCTTACCATCTGGCCCCAGTGCTGCA
ATGATACCGCGAGACCCACGCTCACCGGCTCCAGATTTATCAGCAATAAACCAGCCAGCCGGAAGGGCCG
AGCGCAGAAGTGGTCCTGCAACTTTATCCGCCTCCATCCAGTCTATTAATTGTTGCCGGGAAGCTAGAGT
AAGTAGTTCGCCAGTTAATAGTTTGCGCAACGTTGTTGCCATTGCTACAGGCATCGTGGTGTCACGCTCG
TCGTTTGGTATGGCTTCATTCAGCTCCGGTTCCCAACGATCAAGGCGAGTTACATGATCCCCCATGTTGT
GCAAAAAAGCGGTTAGCTCCTTCGGTCCTCCGATCGTTGTCAGAAGTAAGTTGGCCGCAGTGTTATCACT
CATGGTTATGGCAGCACTGCATAATTCTCTTACTGTCATGCCATCCGTAAGATGCTTTTCTGTGACTGGT
GAGTACTCAACCAAGTCATTCTGAGAATAGTGTATGCGGCGACCGAGTTGCTCTTGCCCGGCGTCAATAC
GGGATAATACCGCGCCACATAGCAGAACTTTAAAAGTGCTCATCATTGGAAAACGTTCTTCGGGGCGAAA
ACTCTCAAGGATCTTACCGCTGTTGAGATCCAGTTCGATGTAACCCACTCGTGCACCCAACTGATCTTCA
GCATCTTTTACTTTCACCAGCGTTTCTGGGTGAGCAAAAACAGGAAGGCAAAATGCCGCAAAAAAGGGAA
TAAGGGCGACACGGAAATGTTGAATACTCATACTCTTCCTTTTTCAATATTATTGAAGCATTTATCAGGG
TTATTGTCTCATGAGCGGATACATATTTGAATGTATTTAGAAAAATAAACAAATAGGGGTTCCGCGCACA
TTTCCCCGAAAAGTGCCACCTGACGTCGACGGATCGGGAGATCTCCCGATCCCCTATGGTGCACTCTCAG
TACAATCTGCTCTGATGCCGCATAGTTAAGCCAGTATCTGCTCCCTGCTTGTGTGTTGGAGGTCGCTGAG
TAGTGCGCGAGCAAAATTTAAGCTACAACAAGGCAAGGCTTGACCGACAATTGCATGAAGAATCTGCTTA
GGGTTAGGCGTTTTGCGCTGCTTCGCGATGTACGGGCCAGATATACGCGTTGACATTGATTATTGACTAG
TTATTAATAGTAATCAATTACGGGGTCATTAGTTCATAGCCCATATATGGAGTTCCGCGTTACATAACTT
ACGGTAAATGGCCCGCCTGGCTGACCGCCCAACGACCCCCGCCCATTGACGTCAATAATGACGTATGTTC
CCATAGTAACGCCAATAGGGACTTTCCATTGACGTCAATGGGTGGAGTATTTACGGTAAACTGCCCACTT
GGCAGTACATCAAGTGTATCATATGCCAAGTACGCCCCCTATTGACGTCAATGACGGTAAATGGCCCGCC
TGGCATTATGCCCAGTACATGACCTTATGGGACTTTCCTACTTGGCAGTACATCTACGTATTAGTCATCG
CTATTACCATGG
Features (pLannotate 1.2.2; 39 found; start..end, strand, type, name):
    217..397     +  LTR            5' LTR (truncated): truncated 5' long terminal repeat (LTR) from HIV-1
    444..569     +  misc_feature   HIV-1 Ψ: packaging signal of human immunodeficiency virus type 1
    553..916     +  CDS            HIV-1 gag (fragment): gag protein from human immunodeficiency virus 1; gag
   1062..1295    +  misc_feature   RRE: The Rev response element (RRE) of HIV-1 allows for Rev-dependent mRNA export from the nucleus to the cytoplasm.
   1672..1772    +  CDS            Rev (fragment): human immunodeficiency virus 1 (HIV-1) Rev protein; rev; enhances nuclear export of unspliced and incompletely spliced viral mRNAs
   1822..1939    +  misc_feature   cPPT/CTS: central polypurine tract and central termination sequence of HIV-1
   1984..2017    +  protein_bind   loxP: Cre-mediated recombination occurs in the 8-bp core sequence (GCATACAT). Cre recombinase
   2022..2335    +  promoter       U6 promoter: RNA polymerase III promoter for mouse U6 snRNA (Das et al., 1988)
   2356..2431    +  misc_RNA       gRNA scaffold: guide RNA scaffold for the Streptococcus pyogenes CRISPR/Cas9 system
   2461..2536    -  misc_RNA       gRNA scaffold: guide RNA scaffold for the Streptococcus pyogenes CRISPR/Cas9 system
   2564..2804    -  promoter       U6 promoter: RNA polymerase III promoter for human U6 snRNA
   2834..3048    +  promoter       H1 promoter: human H1 RNA promoter
   3076..3151    +  misc_RNA       gRNA scaffold: guide RNA scaffold for the Streptococcus pyogenes CRISPR/Cas9 system
   3181..3256    -  misc_RNA       gRNA scaffold: guide RNA scaffold for the Streptococcus pyogenes CRISPR/Cas9 system
   3551..4762    +  promoter       UbC promoter: human ubiquitin C promoter
   4773..4791    -  misc_feature   MCS (fragment): pUC18/19 multiple cloning site
   4802..8905    +  CDS            Cas9: Cas9 (Csn1) endonuclease from the Streptococcus pyogenes Type II CRISPR/Cas system generates RNA-guided double strand breaks in DNA
   9043..9640    +  CDS            PuroR (fragment): puromycin N-acetyltransferase; pac from Streptomyces; confers resistance to puromycin
   9656..10244   +  misc_feature   WPRE: woodchuck hepatitis virus posttranscriptional regulatory element
  10295..10314   +  misc_feature   cPPT/CTS (fragment): central polypurine tract and central termination sequence of HIV-1
  10316..10549   +  LTR            3' LTR (ΔU3): self-inactivating 3' long terminal repeat (LTR) from HIV-1
  10581..10805   +  polyA_signal   bGH poly(A) signal: bovine growth hormone polyadenylation signal
  10809..10830   +  promoter       SV40 promoter (fragment): SV40 enhancer and early promoter
  10851..11279   +  rep_origin     f1 ori (sequence partly withheld): f1 bacteriophage origin of replication; arrow indicates direction of (+) strand synthesis
  11293..11622   +  promoter       SV40 promoter: SV40 enhancer and early promoter
  11670..11717   +  promoter       EM7 promoter: synthetic bacterial promoter&nbsp
  11736..12110   +  CDS            BleoR: antibiotic-binding protein; Sh ble from Streptoalloteichus hindustanus; confers resistance to bleomycin, phleomycin, and Zeocin™
  12120..12245   +  CDS            ble (fragment): BLE_KLEPN - Experimental evidence at protein level: Swiss-Prot protein existence level 1. Binding protein with a strong affinity to the bleomycin family of antibiotics. Binds to CL990; an antimitotic-antibiotic compound. From Klebsiella pneumoniae.
  12240..12361   +  polyA_signal   SV40 poly(A) signal: SV40 polyadenylation signal
  12432..12454   -  protein_bind   lac operator (fragment): The lac repressor binds to the lac operator to inhibit transcription in E. coli. This inhibition can be relieved by adding lactose or isopropyl-β-D-thiogalactopyranoside (IPTG). lac repressor encoded by lacI
  12458..12488   -  promoter       lac promoter: promoter for the E. coli lac operon
  12503..12524   -  protein_bind   CAP binding site: CAP binding activates transcription in the presence of cAMP. E. coli catabolite activator protein
  12537..12629   -  CDS            lacI (fragment): lac repressor; lacI; The lac repressor binds to the lac operator to inhibit transcription in E. coli. This inhibition can be relieved by adding lactose or isopropyl-β-D-thiogalactopyranoside (IPTG).
  12812..13400   -  rep_origin     ori: high-copy-number ColE1/pMB1/pBR322/pUC origin of replication
  13571..14431   -  CDS            AmpR: β-lactamase; bla; confers resistance to ampicillin, carbenicillin, and related antibiotics
  14432..14536   -  promoter       AmpR promoter: bla
  14595..14647   -  misc_feature   bom (fragment): basis of mobility region from pBR322
  14802..15181   +  enhancer       CMV enhancer: human cytomegalovirus immediate early enhancer
  15182..199     +  promoter       CMV promoter (across the origin): human cytomegalovirus (CMV) immediate early promoter
