[The description below was written by a language model from this plasmid's Addgene catalogue record and pLannotate feature annotations shown in this document.]
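Description:
pLV hUbC-Cas9-P2A-Puro_NFATC2-sgRNA is an all-in-one lentiviral transfer plasmid of about 15.2 kb, built on the FUGW backbone, for CRISPR/Cas9 disruption of human NFATC2 in mammalian cells. It is maintained in E. coli through a high-copy ColE1/pUC-type origin with ampicillin resistance. The backbone also carries an f1 origin and an SV40/EM7-driven bleomycin/Zeocin resistance cassette that lies outside the viral genome. Viral RNA is transcribed from a CMV enhancer/promoter fused to a truncated HIV-1 5' LTR. The packaged region contains the Ψ packaging signal, a gag fragment, the RRE for Rev-dependent nuclear export, the cPPT/CTS, a WPRE to boost transcript expression, and a self-inactivating ΔU3 3' LTR followed by a bGH polyadenylation signal.

Between the LTRs, a loxP site precedes an array of four sgRNA units, each with a Streptococcus pyogenes guide scaffold, arranged in alternating orientations. Annotated RNA polymerase III promoters drive three of them: mouse U6, human U6 and human H1. No promoter is annotated for the fourth, reverse-oriented scaffold, so the feature table does not identify what drives it. The use of different promoters presumably limits sequence repetition within the array. The guides were installed through Esp3I sites that were destroyed during cloning. Downstream, the human ubiquitin C promoter drives S. pyogenes Cas9 linked, according to the construct name, through a P2A self-cleaving peptide to puromycin N-acetyltransferase, so transduced cells can be selected with puromycin while expressing the nuclease. Delivering four guides against one gene from a single virus is intended to increase the likelihood of knockout. The associated study concerns macrophage NFATC2 in angiogenic signalling during mycobacterial infection.
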