Addgene plasmid #188704: pLV hUbC-Cas9-P2A-Puro_NFATC2-sgRNA
Purpose: Lentivirus transfer plasmid encoding Cas9, puromycin resistance, and 4 sgRNAs targeting human NFATC2
Depositing lab: David Tobin. Depositing organization: Duke University. Publication: Macrophage NFATC2 mediates angiogenic signaling during mycobacterial infection. Brewer WJ, Xet-Mull AM, Yu A, Sweeney MI, Walton EM, Tobin DM. Cell Rep. 2022 Dec 13;41(11):111817. doi: 10.1016/j.celrep.2022.111817. PubMed 36516756.
Backbone
  Vector backbone: FUGW
  Vector type: Mammalian Expression, Lentiviral
Growth in bacteria
  Bacterial resistance: Ampicillin, 100 μg/mL
  Growth temperature: 30°C
  Growth strain: NEB Stable
  Copy number: High Copy
Gene/Insert
  Gene/Insert name: NFATC2 sgRNAs
  gRNA/shRNA sequence: GACACCGGCGAGGGGTCA, GCTTGGCACCAGGCGATG, GCCACGGACTCGCCTTGT, GGCCGGGTAGATGTGGCG
  Species: Synthetic
  Promoter: hUbC
  Cloning method: Restriction Enzyme; 5′ cloning site Esp3I (destroyed during cloning)
Terms and licenses: Academic/Nonprofit Terms; Industry Terms: Not Available to Industry
How to cite: pLV hUbC-Cas9-P2A-Puro_NFATC2-sgRNA was a gift from David Tobin (Addgene plasmid # 188704 ; http://n2t.net/addgene:188704 ; RRID:Addgene_188704)
